Addgene plasmid #166220: pDONR221-VPS35
Purpose: Gateway entry vector for N. furzeri VPS35
Depositing lab: Daniel Jarosz. Depositing organization: Stanford University. Publication: Tissue-specific landscape of protein aggregation and quality control in an aging vertebrate. Chen YR, Harel I, Singh PP, Ziv I, Moses E, Goshtchevsky U, Machado BE, Brunet A, Jarosz DF. Dev Cell. 2024 Jul 22;59(14):1892-1911.e13. doi: 10.1016/j.devcel.2024.04.014. Epub 2024 May 28. PubMed 38810654.
Backbone
  Vector backbone: pDONR221
  Vector type: Gateway Entry Vector
Growth in bacteria
  Bacterial resistance: Kanamycin, 50 μg/mL
  Growth temperature: 37°C
  Growth strain: DH5alpha
  Copy number: High Copy
Gene/Insert
  Gene/Insert name: VPS35
  Species: N. furzeri
  Insert size (bp): 2394
  Cloning method: Gateway Cloning
Terms and licenses: Academic/Nonprofit Terms; Industry Terms: Not Available to Industry
Depositor comments: Stopless entry clone. Please visit https://doi.org/10.1101/2022.02.26.482120 for bioRxiv preprint. Also see Harel and Chen et al. 2024 (https://doi.org/10.1016/j.celrep.2023.112787)
How to cite: pDONR221-VPS35 was a gift from Daniel Jarosz (Addgene plasmid # 166220 ; http://n2t.net/addgene:166220 ; RRID:Addgene_166220)
