[The description below was written by a language model from this plasmid's Addgene catalogue record and pLannotate feature annotations shown in this document.]
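Description:
pDONR221-VPS35 is a Gateway entry clone built on the pDONR221 backbone, carrying the coding sequence of VPS35 from the African turquoise killifish Nothobranchius furzeri. It is a small bacterial plasmid of about 5 kb, propagated in E. coli at high copy from a ColE1/pUC-type origin and selected with kanamycin through an aph(3')-Ia aminoglycoside phosphotransferase gene. Upstream of the cloning region sit the rrnB T1 and T2 transcription terminators, which insulate the insert from read-through transcription originating in the backbone. Short lacI and lacZα fragments are also annotated, and these appear to be vector remnants rather than functional genes.

The 2,394 bp VPS35 open reading frame lies between attL1 and attL2, the recombination sites produced when a PCR product or attB-flanked fragment is captured into pDONR221. The annotation software labelled this ORF by similarity to human VPS35, a core subunit of the retromer cargo-selective complex involved in endosomal sorting, but the catalogue entry identifies the species as N. furzeri. No promoter positioned to express the insert is annotated. The only promoter is a T7 promoter just outside attL2, on the minus strand and pointing back toward the insert, so the plasmid serves as a shuttle rather than an expression construct.

The depositor notes that this is a stopless entry clone, so an LR Clonase reaction can transfer the ORF in frame into destination vectors that supply C-terminal tags or reporter fusions. The associated work concerns protein aggregation and quality control in an aging vertebrate, but the record does not specify which destination vectors or downstream assays were used.
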