Features (pLannotate 1.2.2; 10 found; start..end, strand, type, name):
    121..213     +  CDS            lacI (fragment): lac repressor; lacI; The lac repressor binds to the lac operator to inhibit transcription in E. coli. This inhibition can be relieved by adding lactose or isopropyl-β-D-thiogalactopyranoside (IPTG).
    268..295     -  terminator     rrnB T2 terminator: transcription terminator T2 from the E. coli rrnB gene
    427..470     +  terminator     rrnB T1 terminator: Escherichia coli rrnB; transcription terminator T1 from the E. coli rrnB gene
    517..553     -  CDS            lacZα (fragment): LacZα fragment of β-galactosidase; lacZ fragment
    569..668     +  protein_bind   attL1: mutant version of attL; recombination site for the Gateway® LR reaction LR Clonase™
    689..3082    +  CDS            VPS35: VPS35_HUMAN - Also known as MEM3. Experimental evidence at protein level: Swiss-Prot protein existence level 1. (Microbial infection) The heterotrimeric retromer cargo- selective complex (CSC) mediates the exit of human papillomavirus from the early endosome and the delivery to the Golgi apparatus. From Homo sapiens (Human).
   3084..3183    -  protein_bind   attL2: mutant version of attL; recombination site for the Gateway® LR reaction LR Clonase™
   3201..3219    -  promoter       T7 promoter: promoter for bacteriophage T7 RNA polymerase
   3353..4162    +  CDS            KanR: aminoglycoside phosphotransferase; aph(3')-Ia; confers resistance to kanamycin in bacteria or G418 (Geneticin®) in eukaryotes
   4309..4897    +  rep_origin     ori: high-copy-number ColE1/pMB1/pBR322/pUC origin of replication
>Addgene plasmid #166220 | pDONR221-VPS35 | addgene full sequence | sequence record 329853 | Addgene NGS Result
CTTTCCTGCGTTATCCCCTGATTCTGTGGATAACCGTATTACCGCCTTTGAGTGAGCTGATACCGCTCGC
CGCAGCCGAACGACCGAGCGCAGCGAGTCAGTGAGCGAGGAAGCGGAAGAGCGCCCAATACGCAAACCGC
CTCTCCCCGCGCGTTGGCCGATTCATTAATGCAGCTGGCACGACAGGTTTCCCGACTGGAAAGCGGGCAG
TGAGCGCAACGCAATTAATACGCGTACCGCTAGCCAGGAAGAGTTTGTAGAAACGCAAAAAGGCCATCCG
TCAGGATGGCCTTCTGCTTAGTTTGATGCCTGGCAGTTTATGGCGGGCGTCCTGCCCGCCACCCTCCGGG
CCGTTGCTTCACAACGTTCAAATCCGCTCCCGGCGGATTTGTCCTACTCAGGAGAGCGTTCACCGACAAA
CAACAGATAAAACGAAAGGCCCAGTCTTCCGACTGAGCCTTTCGTTTTATTTGATGCCTGGCAGTTCCCT
ACTCTCGCGTTAACGCTAGCATGGATGTTTTCCCAGTCACGACGTTGTAAAACGACGGCCAGTCTTAAGC
TCGGGCCCCAAATAATGATTTTATTTTGACTGATAGTGACCTGTTCGTTGCAACAAATTGATGAGCAATG
CTTTTTTATAATGCCAACTTTGTACAAAAAAGCAGGCTTCGAAGGAGATAACAAAATGATGCCAACCACA
CAGCAGTCTCCTCAGGATGAGCAAGAGAAGCTTCTAGATGAAGCTGTTCAAGCTGTGAAGGTCCAGTCCT
TCCAAATGAAGCGATGCCTGGACAAAAACAAGCTGATGGATGCTTTGAAGCATGCTTCCAATATGCTTGG
AGAGCTGAGGACTTCTATGCTTTCTCCAAAAAGTTACTATGAGCTCTATATGGCCATCTCCGATGAACTT
CACTATCTTGAGGTTTACTTGACTGATGAGTTTGCAAAAGGACGCAAAGTGGCAGATCTTTATGAGCTGG
TCCAGTACGCTGGCAACATTATACCCCGACTCTATCTGCTGATTACAGTGGGTGTGGTGTACGTTCGCTC
TTTCCCTCAGTCTCGCAAGGACATTTTAAAGGATCTGGTGGAGATGTGTCGTGGTGTCCAGCACCCACTC
AGAGGCCTGTTCCTCAGAAATTACCTGCTGCAGTGTACCCGCAACATCCTGCCAGATGATGGCGAGCAGC
CAGAGGGAACAGAGGAGATGACTGGTGATATCAATGACTCCATCGACTTCGTTCTTCTTAACTTTGCAGA
AATGAACAAATTATGGGTTCGAATGCAGCATCAAGGTCACAGCAGAGACAGAGAGAAGCGAGAGAAGGAG
CGCCAGGAGCTCAGGATTTTAGTTGGCACCAATCTAGTTCGCTTGAGCCAATTGGAGGGTGTCAATGTGG
ACAAGTACAAACAGATAGTTTTACCGGGCGTGCTGGAGCAGGTTGTGAACTGTAGAGACTCACTGGCTCA
GGAATATCTGATGGAGTGCATAATTCAGGTTTTCCCTGATGAGTTCCACCTTCAAACATTGAATCCTTTC
CTGCGTTCTTGTGCGGAGCTGCATCAACACGTCAATGTGAAGAACATCATCATTGCCCTCATTGACAGAC
TGGCTCTCTTTGCTCATCGAGAGGATGGCCCGGGTATCCCAGCTGAGATCAAGTTATTTGACATCTTCTC
TCAACAAGTGGCCACTGTCATTCAATCTCGTCAAGACATGCCTTCAGAGGATGTGGTTTCTCTCCAAGTC
TCGCTCATCAACTTGGCCATGAAGTGCTACCCAGAACGTGTTGACTACGTCGACAAGGTCCTGGAGAGCA
CAGTGGAAATCTTCAATAAGCTTAATTTGGAACACATTGCGACCAGCAGTGCCGTGTCTAAAGAACTGAC
TCGACTTTTGAAGATCCCTGTAGACACCTACAACAACGTGCTGATGGTGCTACAGCTCAAGCACTTCCCA
CCGCTCTTTGAATACTTTGACTTTGAGTCCCGCAAGAGCATGAGCTGCTATGTGCTGAGCAACACACTCG
ACTTCAACACCGTTATTGTGGCACAAGAACAGGTGGATGCCATCTTGAGCTTGGTGTCTACACTGATCCA
GGACCAGCCAGACCAGCCAGCTGATAATCCCGACCCAGAGGACTTTGCTGAGGAGCAGAGCCTTGTGGGT
CGTTTCATCCATCTTTTTCATTCTGAAGATCCTGATCAGCAATATCTTATACTCAACACAGCCCGAAAAC
ATTTTGGTGCAGGCGGAAATCAAAGGATTCGTTTTACGTTGCCCCCCCTGGTTTTTGCTGCCTACCAGCT
GGCCTTCAGATACAAAGACAATTCCTCGACCGATGATAAGTGGGAGAAGAAGTGCCAGAAGATCTTTTCT
TTTGCCCACCAGACCATCGGTGCCCTCATCAAGGCTGAGCTGTCAGAACTGCCTCTGCGGCTATTCCTGC
AGGGGGCGCTGGCTGCTGGGGAAATTGGCTTTGAGAACCACGAAACTGTAGCGTATGAGTTTATGTCACA
GGCATTCTCCCTGTATGAGGATGAGATCAGTGACTCCAAAGCGCAGCTGGCAGCCATCACATTGATCATC
GGCACCTTTGAGCGAATGAGATGTTTCAGCGAGGAGAATCACGAGCCTTTAAGGACTCAGTGTGCTCTGG
CTGCTTCCAAACTTCTGAAGAAGCCTGACCAGTGTCGAGCTGTCAGCACGTGTGCTCATCTGTTCTGGTC
GGGTCGCAGCACTGACAAGAATGGTGAAGAGATCCGTGACGGGAAGCGAGTGATGGAGTGCCTGAAGAAA
GCCCTGAAGATAGCCAACCAGTGTATGGACTCATCCCTGCAGGTCCAGCTTTTCATTGAGATTCTCAACA
GATACATCTGCTTCTACGAGAGAGAAAACGATGCGGTGACGGTCCAAGTGCTGAACCAACTGATTCAAAA
GGTCAGAGATGATCTTCCTAATCTGGAAGCAAGTGAAGAAACTGAGCAGATCAACAAACACTTCCACAAC
ACACTGGAGCACCTTCGTCTGCAGAGAGAATCTCCCGAGTCTGAAGGTCCTGCGTACGAGGGTCTGGTCC
TTGACCCAGCTTTCTTGTACAAAGTTGGCATTATAAGAAAGCATTGCTTATCAATTTGTTGCAACGAACA
GGTCACTATCAGTCAAAATAAAATCATTATTTGCCATCCAGCTGATATCCCCTATAGTGAGTCGTATTAC
ATGGTCATAGCTGTTTCCTGGCAGCTCTGGCCCGTGTCTCAAAATCTCTGATGTTACATTGCACAAGATA
AAAATATATCATCATGAACAATAAAACTGTCTGCTTACATAAACAGTAATACAAGGGGTGTTATGAGCCA
TATTCAACGGGAAACGTCGAGGCCGCGATTAAATTCCAACATGGATGCTGATTTATATGGGTATAAATGG
GCTCGCGATAATGTCGGGCAATCAGGTGCGACAATCTATCGCTTGTATGGGAAGCCCGATGCGCCAGAGT
TGTTTCTGAAACATGGCAAAGGTAGCGTTGCCAATGATGTTACAGATGAGATGGTCAGACTAAACTGGCT
GACGGAATTTATGCCTCTTCCGACCATCAAGCATTTTATCCGTACTCCTGATGATGCATGGTTACTCACC
ACTGCGATCCCCGGAAAAACAGCATTCCAGGTATTAGAAGAATATCCTGATTCAGGTGAAAATATTGTTG
ATGCGCTGGCAGTGTTCCTGCGCCGGTTGCATTCGATTCCTGTTTGTAATTGTCCTTTTAACAGCGATCG
CGTATTTCGTCTCGCTCAGGCGCAATCACGAATGAATAACGGTTTGGTTGATGCGAGTGATTTTGATGAC
GAGCGTAATGGCTGGCCTGTTGAACAAGTCTGGAAAGAAATGCATAAACTTTTGCCATTCTCACCGGATT
CAGTCGTCACTCATGGTGATTTCTCACTTGATAACCTTATTTTTGACGAGGGGAAATTAATAGGTTGTAT
TGATGTTGGACGAGTCGGAATCGCAGACCGATACCAGGATCTTGCCATCCTATGGAACTGCCTCGGTGAG
TTTTCTCCTTCATTACAGAAACGGCTTTTTCAAAAATATGGTATTGATAATCCTGATATGAATAAATTGC
AGTTTCATTTGATGCTCGATGAGTTTTTCTAATCAGAATTGGTTAATTGGTTGTAACACTGGCAGAGCAT
TACGCTGACTTGACGGGACGGCGCAAGCTCATGACCAAAATCCCTTAACGTGAGTTACGCGTCGTTCCAC
TGAGCGTCAGACCCCGTAGAAAAGATCAAAGGATCTTCTTGAGATCCTTTTTTTCTGCGCGTAATCTGCT
GCTTGCAAACAAAAAAACCACCGCTACCAGCGGTGGTTTGTTTGCCGGATCAAGAGCTACCAACTCTTTT
TCCGAAGGTAACTGGCTTCAGCAGAGCGCAGATACCAAATACTGTTCTTCTAGTGTAGCCGTAGTTAGGC
CACCACTTCAAGAACTCTGTAGCACCGCCTACATACCTCGCTCTGCTAATCCTGTTACCAGTGGCTGCTG
CCAGTGGCGATAAGTCGTGTCTTACCGGGTTGGACTCAAGACGATAGTTACCGGATAAGGCGCAGCGGTC
GGGCTGAACGGGGGGTTCGTGCACACAGCCCAGCTTGGAGCGAACGACCTACACCGAACTGAGATACCTA
CAGCGTGAGCTATGAGAAAGCGCCACGCTTCCCGAAGGGAGAAAGGCGGACAGGTATCCGGTAAGCGGCA
GGGTCGGAACAGGAGAGCGCACGAGGGAGCTTCCAGGGGGAAACGCCTGGTATCTTTATAGTCCTGTCGG
GTTTCGCCACCTCTGACTTGAGCGTCGATTTTTGTGATGCTCGTCAGGGGGGCGGAGCCTATGGAAAAAC
GCCAGCAACGCGGCCTTTTTACGGTTCCTGGCCTTTTGCTGGCCTTTTGCTCACATGTT
