>Addgene plasmid #166220 | pDONR221-VPS35 | depositor partial sequence | sequence record 322769 | insert sequence
ATGCCAACCACACAGCAGTCTCCTCAGGATGAGCAAGAGAAGCTTCTAGATGAAGCTGTTCAAGCTGTGA
AGGTCCAGTCCTTCCAAATGAAGCGATGCCTGGACAAAAACAAGCTGATGGATGCTTTGAAGCATGCTTC
CAATATGCTTGGAGAGCTGAGGACTTCTATGCTTTCTCCAAAAAGTTACTATGAGCTCTATATGGCCATC
TCCGATGAACTTCACTATCTTGAGGTTTACTTGACTGATGAGTTTGCAAAAGGACGCAAAGTGGCAGATC
TTTATGAGCTGGTCCAGTACGCTGGCAACATTATACCCCGACTCTATCTGCTGATTACAGTGGGTGTGGT
GTACGTTCGCTCTTTCCCTCAGTCTCGCAAGGACATTTTAAAGGATCTGGTGGAGATGTGTCGTGGTGTC
CAGCACCCACTCAGAGGCCTGTTCCTCAGAAATTACCTGCTGCAGTGTACCCGCAACATCCTGCCAGATG
ATGGCGAGCAGCCAGAGGGAACAGAGGAGATGACTGGTGATATCAATGACTCCATCGACTTCGTTCTTCT
TAACTTTGCAGAAATGAACAAATTATGGGTTCGAATGCAGCATCAAGGTCACAGCAGAGACAGAGAGAAG
CGAGAGAAGGAGCGCCAGGAGCTCAGGATTTTAGTTGGCACCAATCTAGTTCGCTTGAGCCAATTGGAGG
GTGTCAATGTGGACAAGTACAAACAGATAGTTTTACCGGGCGTGCTGGAGCAGGTTGTGAACTGTAGAGA
CTCACTGGCTCAGGAATATCTGATGGAGTGCATAATTCAGGTTTTCCCTGATGAGTTCCACCTTCAAACA
TTGAATCCTTTCCTGCGTTCTTGTGCGGAGCTGCATCAACACGTCAATGTGAAGAACATCATCATTGCCC
TCATTGACAGACTGGCTCTCTTTGCTCATCGAGAGGATGGCCCGGGTATCCCAGCTGAGATCAAGTTATT
TGACATCTTCTCTCAACAAGTGGCCACTGTCATTCAATCTCGTCAAGACATGCCTTCAGAGGATGTGGTT
TCTCTCCAAGTCTCGCTCATCAACTTGGCCATGAAGTGCTACCCAGAACGTGTTGACTACGTCGACAAGG
TCCTGGAGAGCACAGTGGAAATCTTCAATAAGCTTAATTTGGAACACATTGCGACCAGCAGTGCCGTGTC
TAAAGAACTGACTCGACTTTTGAAGATCCCTGTAGACACCTACAACAACGTGCTGATGGTGCTACAGCTC
AAGCACTTCCCACCGCTCTTTGAATACTTTGACTTTGAGTCCCGCAAGAGCATGAGCTGCTATGTGCTGA
GCAACACACTCGACTTCAACACCGTTATTGTGGCACAAGAACAGGTGGATGCCATCTTGAGCTTGGTGTC
TACACTGATCCAGGACCAGCCAGACCAGCCAGCTGATAATCCCGACCCAGAGGACTTTGCTGAGGAGCAG
AGCCTTGTGGGTCGTTTCATCCATCTTTTTCATTCTGAAGATCCTGATCAGCAATATCTTATACTCAACA
CAGCCCGAAAACATTTTGGTGCAGGCGGAAATCAAAGGATTCGTTTTACGTTGCCCCCCCTGGTTTTTGC
TGCCTACCAGCTGGCCTTCAGATACAAAGACAATTCCTCGACCGATGATAAGTGGGAGAAGAAGTGCCAG
AAGATCTTTTCTTTTGCCCACCAGACCATCGGTGCCCTCATCAAGGCTGAGCTGTCAGAACTGCCTCTGC
GGCTATTCCTGCAGGGGGCGCTGGCTGCTGGGGAAATTGGCTTTGAGAACCACGAAACTGTAGCGTATGA
GTTTATGTCACAGGCATTCTCCCTGTATGAGGATGAGATCAGTGACTCCAAAGCGCAGCTGGCAGCCATC
ACATTGATCATCGGCACCTTTGAGCGAATGAGATGTTTCAGCGAGGAGAATCACGAGCCTTTAAGGACTC
AGTGTGCTCTGGCTGCTTCCAAACTTCTGAAGAAGCCTGACCAGTGTCGAGCTGTCAGCACGTGTGCTCA
TCTGTTCTGGTCGGGTCGCAGCACTGACAAGAATGGTGAAGAGATCCGTGACGGGAAGCGAGTGATGGAG
TGCCTGAAGAAAGCCCTGAAGATAGCCAACCAGTGTATGGACTCATCCCTGCAGGTCCAGCTTTTCATTG
AGATTCTCAACAGATACATCTGCTTCTACGAGAGAGAAAACGATGCGGTGACGGTCCAAGTGCTGAACCA
ACTGATTCAAAAGGTCAGAGATGATCTTCCTAATCTGGAAGCAAGTGAAGAAACTGAGCAGATCAACAAA
CACTTCCACAACACACTGGAGCACCTTCGTCTGCAGAGAGAATCTCCCGAGTCTGAAGGTCCTGCGTACG
AGGGTCTGGTCCTT
